>Addgene plasmid #45800 | p44K | depositor full sequence | sequence record 64177 | p44K sequence 2453 bps
GCACTTTTCGGGGAAATGTGCGCGGAACCCCTATTTGTTTATTTTTCTAAATACATTCAAATATGTATCC
GCTCATGAGACAATAACCCTGATAAATGCTTCAATAATATTGAAAAAGGAAGAGTATGAGTATTCAACAT
TTCCGTGTCGCCCTTATTCCCTTTTTTGCGGCATTTTGCCTTCCTGTTTTTGCTCACCCAGAAACGCTGG
TGAAAGTAAAAGATGCTGAAGATCAGTTGGGTGCACGAGTGGGTTACATCGAACTGGATCTCAACAGCGG
TAAGATCCTTGAGAGTTTTCGCCCCGAAGAACGTTTTCCAATGATGAGCACTTTTAAAGTTCTGCTATGT
GGCGCGGTATTATCCCGTATTGACGCCGGGCAAGAGCAACTCGGTCGCCGCATACACTATTCTCAGAATG
ACTTGGTTGAGTACTCACCAGTCACAGAAAAGCATCTTACGGATGGCATGACAGTAAGAGAATTATGCAG
TGCTGCCATAACCATGAGTGATAACACTGCGGCCAACTTACTTCTGACAACGATCGGAGGACCGAAGGAG
CTAACCGCTTTTTTGCACAACATGGGGGATCATGTAACTCGCCTTGATCGTTGGGAACCGGAGCTGAATG
AAGCCATACCAAACGACGAGCGTGACACCACGATGCCTGTAGCAATGGCAACAACGTTGCGCAAACTATT
AACTGGCGAACTACTTACTCTAGCTTCCCGGCAACAATTAATAGACTGGATGGAGGCGGATAAAGTTGCA
GGACCACTTCTGCGCTCGGCCCTTCCGGCTGGCTGGTTTATTGCTGATAAATCTGGAGCCGGTGAGCGTG
GGTCTCGCGGTATCATTGCAGCACTGGGGCCAGATGGTAAGCCCTCCCGTATCGTAGTTATCTACACGAC
GGGGAGTCAGGCAACTATGGATGAACGAAATAGACAGATCGCTGAGATAGGTGCCTCACTGATTAAGCAT
TGGTAACTGTCAGACCAAGTTTACTCATATATACTTTAGATTGATTTAAAACTTCATTTTTAATTTAAAA
GGATCTAGGTGAAGATCCTTTTTGATAATCTCATGACCAAAATCCCTTAACGTGAGTTTTCGTTCCACTG
AGCGTCAGACCCCGTAGAAAAGATCAAAGGATCTTCTTGAGATCCTTTTTTTCTGCGCGTAATCTGCTGC
TTGCAAACAAAAAAACCACCGCTACCAGCGGTGGTTTGTTTGCCGGATCAAGAGCTACCAACTCTTTTTC
CGAAGGTAACTGGCTTCAGCAGAGCGCAGATACCAAATACTGTTCTTCTAGTGTAGCCGTAGTTAGGCCA
CCACTTCAAGAACTCTGTAGCACCGCCTACATACCTCGCTCTGCTAATCCTGTTACCAGTGGCTGCTGCC
AGTGGCGATAAGTCGTGTCTTACCGGGTTGGACTCAAGACGATAGTTACCGGATAAGGCGCAGCGGTCGG
GCTGAACGGGGGGTTCGTGCACACAGCCCAGCTTGGAGCGAACGACCTACACCGAACTGAGATACCTACA
GCGTGAGCTTTGAGAAAGCGCCACGCTTCCCGAAGGGAGAAAGGCGGACAGGTATCCGGTAAGCGGCAGG
GTCGGAACAGGAGAGCGCACGAGGGAGCTTCCAGGGGGAAACGCCTGGTATCTTTATAGTCCTGTCGGGT
TTCGCCACCTCTGACTTGAGCGTCGATTTTTGTGATGCTCGTCAGGGGGGCGGAGCCTATGGAAAAACGC
CAGCAACGCGGCCTTTTTACGGTTCCTGGCCTTTTGCTGGCCTTTTGCTCACATGTTCTTTCCTGCGTTA
TCCCCTGATTCTGTGGATAACCGTATTACCGCCTTTGAGTGAGCTGATACCGCTCGCCGCAGCCGAACGA
CCGAGCGCAGCGAGTCAGTGAGCGAGGAAGCGGAAGAGCGCCCAATACGCAAACCGCCTCTCCCCGCGCG
TTGGCCGATTCATTAATGCAGCTGGCACGACAGGTTTCCCGACTGGAAAGCGGGCAGTGAGCGCAACGCA
ATTAATGTGAGTTAGCTCACTCATTAGGCACCCCAGGCTTTACACTTTATGCTTCCGGCTCGTATGTTGT
GTGGAATTGTGAGCGGATAACAATTTCACACAGGAAACACATATGGGCCATGGCACTAGTGGATCCCTCG
AGGCGGCCGCCGGTACCCATCATCACCATCACCACTAAGAATTCGGGGGCGGAAAGGATTCGCGGGGACA
CCACAGGGAGACGGCCCTGCGGTCGACGTAGATTCGGCTGCGACGTCCGCAGGCCGTGTCTCTGTGGCTT
CGGACGTGTCCTCGGACGCGGGTTCGATTCCCGCCGCCTCCACCACTGCAGATCCTTAGCGAAAGCTAAG
GATTTTTTTTAAGCTTTAGCATAACCCCTTGGGGCCTCTAAACGGGTCTTGAGGGGTTTTTTTACGTCAG
GTG
Features (pLannotate 1.2.2; 10 found; start..end, strand, type, name):
     21..125     +  promoter       AmpR promoter: bla
    126..986     +  CDS            AmpR: β-lactamase; bla; confers resistance to ampicillin, carbenicillin, and related antibiotics
   1157..1745    +  rep_origin     ori: high-copy-number ColE1/pMB1/pBR322/pUC origin of replication
   1928..2020    +  CDS            lacI (fragment): lac repressor; lacI; The lac repressor binds to the lac operator to inhibit transcription in E. coli. This inhibition can be relieved by adding lactose or isopropyl-β-D-thiogalactopyranoside (IPTG).
   2033..2054    +  protein_bind   CAP binding site: CAP binding activates transcription in the presence of cAMP. E. coli catabolite activator protein
   2069..2099    +  promoter       lac promoter: promoter for the E. coli lac operon
   2107..2123    +  protein_bind   lac operator: The lac repressor binds to the lac operator to inhibit transcription in E. coli. This inhibition can be relieved by adding lactose or isopropyl-β-D-thiogalactopyranoside (IPTG). lac repressor encoded by lacI
   2214..2354    +  ncRNA          tmRNA (fragment): Accession: RF00023 - transfer-messenger RNA
   2362..2391    +  terminator     bacterial terminator (fragment): putative bacterial transcription terminator
   2397..2442    +  terminator     T7 terminator: transcription terminator for bacteriophage T7 RNA polymerase
