[The description below was written by a language model from this plasmid's Addgene catalogue record and pLannotate feature annotations shown in this document.]
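Description:
p44K is a compact 2,453 bp bacterial expression plasmid deposited as an empty backbone for use in Escherichia coli. It is maintained through a high-copy ColE1/pUC-type origin of replication and selected with ampicillin, via a β-lactamase gene driven by its own bla promoter. The catalogue lists the copy number as unknown, although the annotated origin is of the high-copy class.

The remainder of the plasmid is a small transcription unit. It begins with the regulatory region of the lac operon: a CAP binding site, the lac promoter and the lac operator, preceded by a short remnant of lacI. That remnant is only a fragment, so it would not supply functional repressor, and any repression and IPTG response would depend on lac repressor provided by the host strain. Downstream of the operator, the annotation detects a fragment of transfer-messenger RNA (tmRNA), followed by a partial putative bacterial terminator and a T7 terminator that end transcription. No protein-coding insert, tag or reporter is annotated in this cassette.

The record does not state the plasmid's purpose beyond "empty backbone". However, the associated publication concerns co-expression of RNA–protein complexes in E. coli. The layout, with a structured bacterial RNA fragment placed between a lac promoter and terminators, is consistent with a vector for producing recombinant RNA, in which the tmRNA-derived segment may act as a scaffold for an RNA of interest. This scaffold role is an inference from the features rather than a stated fact. The record does not describe the cloning sites or the partner protein-expression plasmid.
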