Addgene plasmid #45800: p44K
Purpose: (Empty Backbone)
Depositing lab: Luc Ponchon. Depositing organization: Université Paris Cité. Publication: Co-expression of RNA-protein complexes in Escherichia coli and applications to RNA biology. Ponchon L, Catala M, Seijo B, El Khouri M, Dardel F, Nonin-Lecomte S, Tisne C. Nucleic Acids Res. 2013 Aug;41(15):e150. doi: 10.1093/nar/gkt576. Epub 2013 Jun 26. PubMed 23804766.
Backbone
  Vector backbone: p44k
  Backbone size (bp): 2453
  Vector type: Bacterial Expression
Growth in bacteria
  Bacterial resistance: Ampicillin, 100 μg/mL
  Growth temperature: 37°C
  Growth strain: XL1 Blue
  Copy number: Unknown
Terms and licenses: Academic/Nonprofit Terms; Industry Terms: Not Available to Industry
How to cite: p44K was a gift from Luc Ponchon (Addgene plasmid # 45800 ; http://n2t.net/addgene:45800 ; RRID:Addgene_45800)
