>Addgene plasmid #45800 | p44K | addgene partial sequence | sequence record 66179 | Amp-R 5'-ATAATACCGCGCCACATAGC-3'
ATTGGAAAACGTTCTTCGGGGCGAAAACTCTCAAGGATCTTACCGCTGTTGAGATCCAGTTCGATGTAAC
CCACTCGTGCACCCAACTGATCTTCAGCATCTTTTACTTTCACCAGCGTTTCTGGGTGAGCAAAAACAGG
AAGGCAAAATGCCGCAAAAAAGGGAATAAGGGCGACACGGAAATGTTGAATACTCATACTCTTCCTTTTT
CAATATTATTGAAGCATTTATCAGGGTTATTGTCTCATGAGCGGATACATATTTGAATGTATTTAGAAAA
ATAAACAAATAGGGGTTCCGCGCACATTTCCCCGAAAAGTGCCACCTGACGTAAAAAAACCCCTCAAGAC
CCGTTTAGAGGCCCCAAGGGGTTATGCTAAAGCTTAAAAAAAATCCTTAGCTTTCGCTAAGGATCTGCAG
TGGTGGAGGCGGCGGGAATCGAACCCGCGTCCGAGGACACGTCCGAAGCCACAGAGACACGGCCTGCGGA
CGTCGCAGCCGAATCTACGTCGACCGCAGGGCCGTCTCCCTGTGGTGTCCCCGCGAATCCTTTCCGCCCC
CGAATTCTTAGTGGTGATGGTGATGATGGGTACCGGCGGCCGCCTCGAGGGATCCACTAGTGCCATGGCC
CATATGTGTTTCCTGTGTGAAATTGTTATCCGCTCACAATTCCACACAACATACGAGCCGGAAGCATAAA
GTGTAAAGCCTGGGGTGCCTAATGAGTGAGCTAACTCACATTAATTGCGTTGCGCTCACTGCCCGCTTTC
CAGTCGGGAAACCTGTCGTGCCAGCTGCATTAATGAATCGGCCAACGCGCGGGGAGAGGCGGTTTGCGTA
TTGGGCGCTCTTCCGCTTCCTCGCTCAC
